>Addgene plasmid #10903 | siSlug1 | addgene full sequence | sequence record 308649 | Addgene NGS Result
TCTCGACGGTATCGATCACGAGACTAGCCTCGAGCGGCCGCCCCCTTCACCGAGGGCCTATTTCCCATGA
TTCCTTCATATTTGCATATACGATACAAGGCTGTTAGAGAGATAATTGGAATTAATTTGACTGTAAACAC
AAAGATATTAGTACAAAATACGTGACGTAGAAAGTAATAATTTCTTGGGTAGTTTGCAGTTTTAAAATTA
TGTTTTAAAATGGACTATCATATGCTTACCGTAACTTGAAAGTATTTCGATTTCTTGGCTTTATATATCT
TGTGGAAAGGACGAAACACCGGTAACTGGACACACATACAGTGACTCGAGTCACTGTATGTGTGTCCAGT
TTTTTTGAATTCTCGACCTCGAGACAAATGGCAGTATTCATCCACAATTTTAAAAGAAAAGGGGGGATTG
GGGGGTACAGTGCAGGGGAAAGAATAGTAGACATAATAGCAACAGACATACAAACTAAAGAATTACAAAA
ACAAATTACAAAAATTCAAAATTTTCGGGTTTATTACAGGGACAGCAGAGATCCACTTTGGCCGCGGCTC
GAGGGGGTTGGGGTTGCGCCTTTTCCAAGGCAGCCCTGGGTTTGCGCAGGGACGCGGCTGCTCTGGGCGT
GGTTCCGGGAAACGCAGCGGCGCCGACCCTGGGTCTCGCACATTCTTCACGTCCGTTCGCAGCGTCACCC
GGATCTTCGCCGCTACCCTTGTGGGCCCCCCGGCGACGCTTCCTGCTCCGCCCCTAAGTCGGGAAGGTTC
CTTGCGGTTCGCGGCGTGCCGGACGTGACAAACGGAAGCCGCACGTCTCACTAGTACCCTCGCAGACGGA
CAGCGCCAGGGAGCAATGGCAGCGCGCCGACCGCGATGGGCTGTGGCCAATAGCGGCTGCTCAGCAGGGC
GCGCCGAGAGCAGCGGCCGGGAAGGGGCGGTGCGGGAGGCGGGGTGTGGGGCGGTAGTGTGGGCCCTGTT
CCTGCCCGCGCGGTGTTCCGCATTCTGCAAGCCTCCGGAGCGCACGTCGGCAGTCGGCTCCCTCGTTGAC
CGAATCACCGACCTCTCTCCCCAGGGGGATCCACCGGAGCTTACCATGACCGAGTACAAGCCCACGGTGC
GCCTCGCCACCCGCGACGACGTCCCCAGGGCCGTACGCACCCTCGCCGCCGCGTTCGCCGACTACCCCGC
CACGCGCCACACCGTCGATCCGGACCGCCACATCGAGCGGGTCACCGAGCTGCAAGAACTCTTCCTCACG
CGCGTCGGGCTCGACATCGGCAAGGTGTGGGTCGCGGACGACGGCGCCGCGGTGGCGGTCTGGACCACGC
CGGAGAGCGTCGAAGCGGGGGCGGTGTTCGCCGAGATCGGCCCGCGCATGGCCGAGTTGAGCGGTTCCCG
GCTGGCCGCGCAGCAACAGATGGAAGGCCTCCTGGCGCCGCACCGGCCCAAGGAGCCCGCGTGGTTCCTG
GCCACCGTCGGCGTCTCGCCCGACCACCAGGGCAAGGGTCTGGGCAGCGCCGTCGTGCTCCCCGGAGTGG
AGGCGGCCGAGCGCGCCGGGGTGCCCGCCTTCCTGGAGACCTCCGCGCCCCGCAACCTCCCCTTCTACGA
GCGGCTCGGCTTCACCGTCACCGCCGACGTCGAGGTGCCCGAAGGACCGCGCACCTGGTGCATGACCCGC
AAGCCCGGTGCCTGACGCCCGCCCCACGACCCGCAGCGCCCGACCGAAAGGAGCGCACGACCCCATGCAT
CGGTACCTTTAAGACCAATGACTTACAAGGCAGCTGTAGATCTTAGCCACTTTTTAAAAGAAAAGGGGGG
ACTGGAAGGGCTAATTCACTCCCAACGAAGACAAGATCTGCTTTTTGCTTGTACTGGGTCTCTCTGGTTA
GACCAGATCTGAGCCTGGGAGCTCTCTGGCTAACTAGGGAACCCACTGCTTAAGCCTCAATAAAGCTTGC
CTTGAGTGCTTCAAGTAGTGTGTGCCCGTCTGTTGTGTGACTCTGGTAACTAGAGATCCCTCAGACCCTT
TTAGTCAGTGTGGAAAATCTCTAGCAGTAGTAGTTCATGTCATCTTATTATTCAGTATTTATAACTTGCA
AAGAAATGAATATCAGAGAGTGAGAGGAACTTGTTTATTGCAGCTTATAATGGTTACAAATAAAGCAATA
GCATCACAAATTTCACAAATAAAGCATTTTTTTCACTGCATTCTAGTTGTGGTTTGTCCAAACTCATCAA
TGTATCTTATCATGTCTGGCTCTAGCTATCCCGCCCCTAACTCCGCCCATCCCGCCCCTAACTCCGCCCA
GTTCCGCCCATTCTCCGCCCCATGGCTGACTAATTTTTTTTATTTATGCAGAGGCCGAGGCCGCCTCGGC
CTCTGAGCTATTCCAGAAGTAGTGAGGAGGCTTTTTTGGAGGCCTAGGGACGTACCCAATTCGCCCTATA
GTGAGTCGTATTACGCGCGCTCACTGGCCGTCGTTTTACAACGTCGTGACTGGGAAAACCCTGGCGTTAC
CCAACTTAATCGCCTTGCAGCACATCCCCCTTTCGCCAGCTGGCGTAATAGCGAAGAGGCCCGCACCGAT
CGCCCTTCCCAACAGTTGCGCAGCCTGAATGGCGAATGGG
[124 nt withheld, positions 2631-2754]
C
[91 nt withheld, positions 2756-2846]
A
[49 nt withheld, positions 2848-2896]
CCTTTGACGTTGGAGTCCACGTTCTTT
[37 nt withheld, positions 2924-2960]
ACCCTATCTCGGTCTATTCTTTTGATTTATAAGGGATTTTGCCGATTTCGGCCTATTGGTTAAAAAATGA
GCTGATTTAACAAAAATTTAACGCGAATTTTAACAAAATATTAACGCTTACAATTTAGGTGGCACTTTTC
GGGGAAATGTGCGCGGAACCCCTATTTGTTTATTTTTCTAAATACATTCAAATATGTATCCGCTCATGAG
ACAATAACCCTGATAAATGCTTCAATAATATTGAAAAAGGAAGAGTATGAGTATTCAACATTTCCGTGTC
GCCCTTATTCCCTTTTTTGCGGCATTTTGCCTTCCTGTTTTTGCTCACCCAGAAACGCTGGTGAAAGTAA
AAGATGCTGAAGATCAGTTGGGTGCACGAGTGGGTTACATCGAACTGGATCTCAACAGCGGTAAGATCCT
TGAGAGTTTTCGCCCCGAAGAACGTTTTCCAATGATGAGCACTTTTAAAGTTCTGCTATGTGGCGCGGTA
TTATCCCGTATTGACGCCGGGCAAGAGCAACTCGGTCGCCGCATACACTATTCTCAGAATGACTTGGTTG
AGTACTCACCAGTCACAGAAAAGCATCTTACGGATGGCATGACAGTAAGAGAATTATGCAGTGCTGCCAT
AACCATGAGTGATAACACTGCGGCCAACTTACTTCTGACAACGATCGGAGGACCGAAGGAGCTAACCGCT
TTTTTGCACAACATGGGGGATCATGTAACTCGCCTTGATCGTTGGGAACCGGAGCTGAATGAAGCCATAC
CAAACGACGAGCGTGACACCACGATGCCTGTAGCAATGGCAACAACGTTGCGCAAACTATTAACTGGCGA
ACTACTTACTCTAGCTTCCCGGCAACAATTAATAGACTGGATGGAGGCGGATAAAGTTGCAGGACCACTT
CTGCGCTCGGCCCTTCCGGCTGGCTGGTTTATTGCTGATAAATCTGGAGCCGGTGAGCGTGGGTCTCGCG
GTATCATTGCAGCACTGGGGCCAGATGGTAAGCCCTCCCGTATCGTAGTTATCTACACGACGGGGAGTCA
GGCAACTATGGATGAACGAAATAGACAGATCGCTGAGATAGGTGCCTCACTGATTAAGCATTGGTAACTG
TCAGACCAAGTTTACTCATATATACTTTAGATTGATTTAAAACTTCATTTTTAATTTAAAAGGATCTAGG
TGAAGATCCTTTTTGATAATCTCATGACCAAAATCCCTTAACGTGAGTTTTCGTTCCACTGAGCGTCAGA
CCCCGTAGAAAAGATCAAAGGATCTTCTTGAGATCCTTTTTTTCTGCGCGTAATCTGCTGCTTGCAAACA
AAAAAACCACCGCTACCAGCGGTGGTTTGTTTGCCGGATCAAGAGCTACCAACTCTTTTTCCGAAGGTAA
CTGGCTTCAGCAGAGCGCAGATACCAAATACTGTTCTTCTAGTGTAGCCGTAGTTAGGCCACCACTTCAA
GAACTCTGTAGCACCGCCTACATACCTCGCTCTGCTAATCCTGTTACCAGTGGCTGCTGCCAGTGGCGAT
AAGTCGTGTCTTACCGGGTTGGACTCAAGACGATAGTTACCGGATAAGGCGCAGCGGTCGGGCTGAACGG
GGGGTTCGTGCACACAGCCCAGCTTGGAGCGAACGACCTACACCGAACTGAGATACCTACAGCGTGAGCT
ATGAGAAAGCGCCACGCTTCCCGAAGGGAGAAAGGCGGACAGGTATCCGGTAAGCGGCAGGGTCGGAACA
GGAGAGCGCACGAGGGAGCTTCCAGGGGGAAACGCCTGGTATCTTTATAGTCCTGTCGGGTTTCGCCACC
TCTGACTTGAGCGTCGATTTTTGTGATGCTCGTCAGGGGGGCGGAGCCTATGGAAAAACGCCAGCAACGC
GGCCTTTTTACGGTTCCTGGCCTTTTGCTGGCCTTTTGCTCACATGTTCTTTCCTGCGTTATCCCCTGAT
TCTGTGGATAACCGTATTACCGCCTTTGAGTGAGCTGATACCGCTCGCCGCAGCCGAACGACCGAGCGCA
GCGAGTCAGTGAGCGAGGAAGCGGAAGAGCGCCCAATACGCAAACCGCCTCTCCCCGCGCGTTGGCCGAT
TCATTAATGCAGCTGGCACGACAGGTTTCCCGACTGGAAAGCGGGCAGTGAGCGCAACGCAATTAATGTG
AGTTAGCTCACTCATTAGGCACCCCAGGCTTTACACTTTATGCTTCCGGCTCGTATGTTGTGTGGAATTG
TGAGCGGATAACAATTTCACACAGGAAACAGCTATGACCATGATTACGCCAAGCGCGCAATTAACCCTCA
CTAAAGGGAACAAAAGCTGGAGCTGCAAGCTTAATGTAGTCTTATGCAATACTCTTGTAGTCTTGCAACA
TGGTAACGATGAGTTAGCAACATGCCTTACAAGGAGAGAAAAAGCACCGTGCATGCCGATTGGTGGAAGT
AAGGTGGTACGATCGTGCCTTATTAGGAAGGCAACAGACGGGTCTGACATGGATTGGACGAACCACTGAA
TTGCCGCATTGCAGAGATATTGTATTTAAGTGCCTAGCTCGATACATAAACGGGTCTCTCTGGTTAGACC
AGATCTGAGCCTGGGAGCTCTCTGGCTAACTAGGGAACCCACTGCTTAAGCCTCAATAAAGCTTGCCTTG
AGTGCTTCAAGTAGTGTGTGCCCGTCTGTTGTGTGACTCTGGTAACTAGAGATCCCTCAGACCCTTTTAG
TCAGTGTGGAAAATCTCTAGCAGTGGCGCCCGAACAGGGACTTGAAAGCGAAAGGGAAACCAGAGGAGCT
CTCTCGACGCAGGACTCGGCTTGCTGAAGCGCGCACGGCAAGAGGCGAGGGGCGGCGACTGGTGAGTACG
CCAAAAATTTTGACTAGCGGAGGCTAGAAGGAGAGAGATGGGTGCGAGAGCGTCAGTATTAAGCGGGGGA
GAATTAGATCGCGATGGGAAAAAATTCGGTTAAGGCCAGGGGGAAAGAAAAAATATAAATTAAAACATAT
AGTATGGGCAAGCAGGGAGCTAGAACGATTCGCAGTTAATCCTGGCCTGTTAGAAACATCAGAAGGCTGT
AGACAAATACTGGGACAGCTACAACCATCCCTTCAGACAGGATCAGAAGAACTTAGATCATTATATAATA
CAGTAGCAACCCTCTATTGTGTGCATCAAAGGATAGAGATAAAAGACACCAAGGAAGCTTTAGACAAGAT
AGAGGAAGAGCAAAACAAAAGTAAGACCACCGCACAGCAAGCGGCCGCTGATCTTCAGACCTGGAGGAGG
AGATATGAGGGACAATTGGAGAAGTGAATTATATAAATATAAAGTAGTAAAAATTGAACCATTAGGAGTA
GCACCCACCAAGGCAAAGAGAAGAGTGGTGCAGAGAGAAAAAAGAGCAGTGGGAATAGGAGCTTTGTTCC
TTGGGTTCTTGGGAGCAGCAGGAAGCACTATGGGCGCAGCGTCAATGACGCTGACGGTACAGGCCAGACA
ATTATTGTCTGGTATAGTGCAGCAGCAGAACAATTTGCTGAGGGCTATTGAGGCGCAACAGCATCTGTTG
CAACTCACAGTCTGGGGCATCAAGCAGCTCCAGGCAAGAATCCTGGCTGTGGAAAGATACCTAAAGGATC
AACAGCTCCTGGGGATTTGGGGTTGCTCTGGAAAACTCATTTGCACCACTGCTGTGCCTTGGAATGCTAG
TTGGAGTAATAAATCTCTGGAACAGATTTGGAATCACACGACCTGGATGGAGTGGGACAGAGAAATTAAC
AATTACACAAGCTTAATACACTCCTTAATTGAAGAATCGCAAAACCAGCAAGAAAAGAATGAACAAGAAT
TATTGGAATTAGATAAATGGGCAAGTTTGTGGAATTGGTTTAACATAACAAATTGGCTGTGGTATATAAA
ATTATTCATAATGATAGTAGGAGGCTTGGTAGGTTTAAGAATAGTTTTTGCTGTACTTTCTATAGTGAAT
AGAGTTAGGCAGGGATATTCACCATTATCGTTTCAGACCCACCTCCCAACCCCGAGGGGACCCGACAGGC
CCGAAGGAATAGAAGAAGAAGGTGGAGAGAGAGACAGAGACAGATCCATTCGATTAGTGAACGGA
Features (pLannotate 1.2.2; 25 found; start..end, strand, type, name):
     52..292     +  promoter       U6 promoter: RNA polymerase III promoter for human U6 snRNA
    398..515     +  misc_feature   cPPT/CTS: central polypurine tract and central termination sequence of HIV-1
    564..1074    +  promoter       hPGK promoter: human phosphoglycerate kinase 1 promoter
   1096..1695    +  CDS            PuroR: puromycin N-acetyltransferase; pac from Streptomyces alboniger; confers resistance to puromycin
   1738..1821    +  CDS            nef (fragment): NEF_HV1Z2 - Experimental evidence at protein level: Swiss-Prot protein existence level 1. Extracellular Nef protein targets CD4(+) T-lymphocytes for apoptosis by interacting with CXCR4 surface receptors. From Human immunodeficiency virus type 1 group M subtype D (isolate Z2/CDC-Z34) (HIV-1).
   1823..2056    +  LTR            3' LTR (ΔU3): self-inactivating 3' long terminal repeat (LTR) from HIV-1
   2128..2249    +  polyA_signal   SV40 poly(A) signal: SV40 polyadenylation signal
   2289..2424    +  rep_origin     SV40 ori: SV40 origin of replication
   2445..2463    -  promoter       T7 promoter: promoter for bacteriophage T7 RNA polymerase
   2471..2626    +  CDS            lacZα (fragment): LacZα fragment of β-galactosidase; lacZ fragment
   2631..3059    +  rep_origin     f1 ori (sequence partly withheld): f1 bacteriophage origin of replication; arrow indicates direction of (+) strand synthesis
   3112..3216    +  promoter       AmpR promoter: bla
   3217..4077    +  CDS            AmpR: β-lactamase; bla; confers resistance to ampicillin, carbenicillin, and related antibiotics
   4248..4836    +  rep_origin     ori: high-copy-number ColE1/pMB1/pBR322/pUC origin of replication
   5019..5111    +  CDS            lacI (fragment): lac repressor; lacI; The lac repressor binds to the lac operator to inhibit transcription in E. coli. This inhibition can be relieved by adding lactose or isopropyl-β-D-thiogalactopyranoside (IPTG).
   5124..5145    +  protein_bind   CAP binding site: CAP binding activates transcription in the presence of cAMP. E. coli catabolite activator protein
   5160..5190    +  promoter       lac promoter: promoter for the E. coli lac operon
   5198..5214    +  protein_bind   lac operator: The lac repressor binds to the lac operator to inhibit transcription in E. coli. This inhibition can be relieved by adding lactose or isopropyl-β-D-thiogalactopyranoside (IPTG). lac repressor encoded by lacI
   5259..5277    +  promoter       T3 promoter: promoter for bacteriophage T3 RNA polymerase
   5305..5531    +  promoter       RSV promoter: Rous sarcoma virus enhancer/promoter
   5532..5712    +  LTR            5' LTR (truncated): truncated 5' long terminal repeat (LTR) from HIV-1
   5759..5884    +  misc_feature   HIV-1 Ψ: packaging signal of human immunodeficiency virus type 1
   5868..6231    +  CDS            HIV-1 gag (fragment): gag protein from human immunodeficiency virus 1; gag
   6377..6610    +  misc_feature   RRE: The Rev response element (RRE) of HIV-1 allows for Rev-dependent mRNA export from the nucleus to the cytoplasm.
   6987..2       +  CDS            Rev (fragment) (across the origin): human immunodeficiency virus 1 (HIV-1) Rev protein; rev; enhances nuclear export of unspliced and incompletely spliced viral mRNAs
