[The description below was written by a language model from this plasmid's Addgene catalogue record and pLannotate feature annotations shown in this document.]
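Description:
siSlug1 is a lentiviral RNAi plasmid built on the pLKO.1 backbone, carrying a short hairpin directed against human SNAI2 (Slug), a Snail-family transcription factor. The roughly 60 bp hairpin insert was cloned between the AgeI and EcoRI sites, both of which are retained. This places it immediately downstream of the human U6 promoter, an RNA polymerase III promoter suited to producing small, defined transcripts that the cell processes into siRNA. The hairpin itself is not called out in the feature table, but it would lie in the unannotated gap between the U6 promoter and the cPPT/CTS element.

The viral portion follows a third-generation, self-inactivating design. An RSV promoter fused to a truncated HIV-1 5' LTR drives genomic RNA production in packaging cells. It is followed by the Ψ packaging signal, a gag fragment, the Rev response element for Rev-dependent nuclear export, and the cPPT/CTS, which aids nuclear import of the viral genome. The ΔU3 3' LTR disables LTR promoter activity after integration. A human PGK promoter drives puromycin N-acetyltransferase, which allows selection of stably transduced mammalian cells. Packaging functions must be supplied in trans.

In bacteria the plasmid is maintained at high copy through a ColE1/pUC-type origin with ampicillin resistance. The backbone also carries an f1 ori, an SV40 origin and poly(A) signal, and remnants of lac and phage promoter elements. The associated publication concerns melanocyte differentiation and metastasis, consistent with use of this construct for stable Slug knockdown in human cells.
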