Addgene plasmid #10903: siSlug1
Depositing lab: Bob Weinberg. Depositing organization: Whitehead Institute for Biomedical Research. Publication: The melanocyte differentiation program predisposes to metastasis after neoplastic transformation. Gupta PB, Kuperwasser C, Brunet JP, Ramaswamy S, Kuo WL, Gray JW, Naber SP, Weinberg RA. Nat Genet. 2005 Oct . 37(10):1047-54. 10.1038/ng1634 PubMed 16142232.
Backbone
  Vector backbone: pLKO.1
  Backbone size w/o insert (bp): 7032
  Vector type: Mammalian Expression, Lentiviral, RNAi
  Selectable markers: Puromycin
Growth in bacteria
  Bacterial resistance: Ampicillin, 100 μg/mL
  Growth temperature: 37°C
  Growth strain: DH5alpha
  Copy number: High Copy
Gene/Insert
  Gene/Insert name: siSlug (alt names: Slug siRNA; Slug)
  Species: H. sapiens (human)
  Insert size (bp): 60
  Entrez Gene: SNAI2 (a.k.a. SLUG, SLUGH, SLUGH1, SNAIL2, WS2D)
  Cloning method: Restriction Enzyme; 5′ cloning site AgeI (not destroyed); 3′ cloning site EcoRI (not destroyed)
  Sequencing primers: 5′ LKO.1 5'
Terms and licenses: Academic/Nonprofit Terms; Industry Terms: Not Available to Industry
Depositor comments: Sequence: 5'-GAA CTG GAC ACA CAT ACA GTG-3'
How to cite: siSlug1 was a gift from Bob Weinberg (Addgene plasmid # 10903 ; http://n2t.net/addgene:10903 ; RRID:Addgene_10903)
