>Addgene plasmid #10903 | siSlug1 | addgene partial sequence | sequence record 17878 | 10903 with LKO.1 5'
TTCTTGTGGAAGGACGAACACCGGTAACTGGACACACATACAGTGACTCGAGTCACTGTATGTGTGTCCA
GTTTTTTTGAATTCTCGACCTCGAGACAAATGGCAGTATTCATCCACAATTTTAAAAGAAAAGGGGGGAT
TGGGGGGTACAGTGCAGGGGAAAGAATAGTAGACATAATAGCAACAGACATACAAACTAAAGAATTACAA
AAACAAATTACAAAAATTCAAAATTTTCGGGTTTATTACAGGGACAGCAGAGATCCACTTTGGCCGCGGC
TCGAGGGGGTTGGGGTTGCGCCTTTTCCAAGGCAGCCCTGGGTTTGCGCAGGGACGCGGCTGCTCTGGGC
GTGGTTCCGGGAAACGCAGCGGCGCCGACCCTGGGTCTCGCACATTCTTCACGTCCGTTCGCAGCGTCAC
CCGGATCTTCGCCGCTACCCTTGTGGGCCCCCCGGCGACGCTTCCTGCTCCGCCCCTAAGTCGGGAAGGT
TCCTTGCGGTTCGCGGCGTGCCGGACGTGACAAACGGAAGCCGCACGTCTCACTAGTACCCTCGCAGACG
GACAGCGCCAGGGAGCAATGGCAGCGCGCCGACCGCGATGGGCTGTGGCCAATAGCGGCTGCTCAGCAGG
GCGCGCCGAGAGCAGCGGCCGGGAAGGGGCGGTGCGGGAGGCGGGGTGTGGGGCGGT
